Addgene plasmid #146257: pAc5.1B-lambdaN-HA-DmRad23_F
Purpose: Insect Expression of DmRad23
Depositing lab: Elisa Izaurralde. Depositing organization: Max Planck Institute for Developmental Biology.
Backbone
  Vector backbone: Unknown
  Vector type: Insect Expression
Growth in bacteria
  Bacterial resistance: Ampicillin, 100 μg/mL
  Growth temperature: 37°C
  Growth strain: DH5alpha
  Copy number: Low Copy
Gene/Insert
  Gene/Insert name: DmRad23
  Species: D. melanogaster (fly)
  Entrez Gene: Rad23 (a.k.a. CG1836, DHR23, Dmel\CG1836, rad23, RAD23)
  Cloning method: Unknown
Terms and licenses: Academic/Nonprofit Terms; Industry Terms: Not Available to Industry
Depositor comments: ORF extracted from NCBI: NM_143661.2 Plasmids from this collection were made available to the research community and donated after the lab closed. Please note that the sequence provided by the depositing laboratory may be theoretical/predicted or based on Sanger sequencing results. There may be discrepancies between sequencing results obtained by Addgene and the depositor sequence. If an Addgene verified sequence is not available, please contact before placing your order to request that our lab fully sequence the plasmid.
How to cite: pAc5.1B-lambdaN-HA-DmRad23_F was a gift from Elisa Izaurralde (Addgene plasmid # 146257 ; http://n2t.net/addgene:146257 ; RRID:Addgene_146257)
