[The description below was written by a language model from this plasmid's Addgene catalogue record and pLannotate feature annotations shown in this document.]
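Description:
pAc5.1B-lambdaN-HA-DmRad23_F is a 6,699 nt insect expression plasmid for producing Drosophila melanogaster Rad23 (CG1836) as a lambdaN-HA fusion protein. The catalogue lists the backbone as unknown, although the name and the annotated parts point to a pAc5.1-type vector. It is maintained in E. coli through a ColE1/pMB1-family origin and selected with ampicillin via the bla gene and its own promoter. The feature annotation describes that origin as high-copy, whereas the catalogue entry records the plasmid as low copy. A partial tetracycline resistance sequence and a short SV40 large T antigen fragment are also detected; these appear to be non-functional backbone remnants. No selectable marker for insect cells is annotated.

Expression is driven by the constitutive Drosophila actin 5C (Ac5) promoter. Immediately downstream lies a short fragment of the bacteriophage lambda N protein, followed by an HA epitope (annotated as a fragment of a 3xHA tag). The Rad23 open reading frame itself is not annotated but presumably occupies the unannotated interval after the tag; according to the depositor it was taken from an NCBI reference transcript. A V5 epitope from the vector follows this region, though the record does not say whether it is in frame or preceded by a stop codon, and an SV40 polyadenylation signal sits downstream.

The lambda N peptide binds boxB RNA hairpins, so fusions of this kind are generally used in tethering assays, where the protein is recruited to a boxB-containing reporter mRNA in cultured fly cells to test its effect on the transcript. The record states only insect expression as the purpose. The depositor notes that the sequence may be theoretical.
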