Features (pLannotate 1.2.2; 10 found; start..end, strand, type, name):
     56..2568    +  promoter       Ac5 promoter: Drosophila melanogaster actin 5C promoter
   2588..2653    +  CDS            N (fragment): REGN_LAMBD - Experimental evidence at protein level: Swiss-Prot protein existence level 1. Plays a role as a transcriptional antitermination factor that allows the virus to initiate its lytic phase. Activates expression of the delayed viral early genes by modifying host RNA polymerase (RNAP) into a form that is resistant to termination signals. This antitermination function requires the host NusA protein which serves to stabilize the interaction between antitermination protein N and host RNA polymerase. From Escherichia phage lambda (Bacteriophage lambda).
   2678..2704    +  CDS            3xHA (fragment): three tandem HA epitope tags
   3984..4025    +  CDS            V5 tag: epitope tag from simian virus 5
   4125..4259    -  polyA_signal   SV40 poly(A) signal: SV40 polyadenylation signal
   4282..4366    -  CDS            large T antigen (fragment): large T antigen from SV40 (simian virus 40)
   4367..4837    +  CDS            TcR (fragment): tetracycline efflux protein; tet; confers resistance to tetracycline
   4881..5469    -  rep_origin     ori: high-copy-number ColE1/pMB1/pBR322/pUC origin of replication
   5640..6500    -  CDS            AmpR: β-lactamase; bla; confers resistance to ampicillin, carbenicillin, and related antibiotics
   6501..6605    -  promoter       AmpR promoter: bla
>Addgene plasmid #146257 | pAc5.1B-lambdaN-HA-DmRad23_F | depositor full sequence | sequence record 288702 | Full Sequence
CTTCAAGGAATTAATTCTATATTCTAAAAACACAAATGATACTTCTAAAAAAAATCATGAATGGCATCAA
CTCTGAATCAAATCTTTGCAGATGCACCTACTTCTCATTTCCACTGTCACATCATTTTTCCAGATCTCGC
TGCCTGTTATGTGGCCCACAAACCAAGACACGTTTTATGGCCATTAAAGCTGGCTGATCGTCGCCAAACA
CCAAATACATATCAATATGTACATTCGAGAAAGAAGCGATCAAAGAAGCGTCTTCGGGCGAGTAGGAGAA
TGCGGAGGAGAAGGAGAACGAGCTGATCTAGTATCTCTCCACAATCCAATGCCAACTGACCAACTGGCCA
TATTCGGAGCAATTTGAAGCCAATTTCCATCGCCTGGCGATCGCTCCATTCTTGGCTATATGTTTTTCAC
CGTTCCCGGGGCCATTTTCAAAGACTCGTCGGTAAGATAAGATTGTGTCACTCGCTGTCTCTCTTCATTT
GTCGAAGAATGCTGAGGAATTTCGCGATGACGTCGGCGAGTATTTTGAAGAATGAGAATAATTTGTATTT
ATACGAAAATCAGTTAGTGGAATTTTCTACAAAAACATGTTATCTATAGATAATTTTGTTGCAAAATATG
TTGACTATGACAAAGATTGTATGTATATACCTTTAATGTATTCTCATTTTCTTATGTATTTATAATGGCA
ATGATGATACTGATGATATTTTAAGATGATGCCAGACCACAGGCTGATTTCTGCGTCTTTTGCCGAACGC
AGTGCATGTGCGGTTGTTGTTTTTTGGAATAGTTTCAATTTTCGGACTGTCCGCTTTGATTTCAGTTTCT
TGGCTTATTCAAAAAGCAAAGTAAAGCCAAAAAAGCGAGATGGCAATACCAAATGCGGCAAAACGGTAGT
GGAAGGAAAGGGGTGCGGGGCAGCGGAAGGAAGGGTGGGGCGGGGCGTGGCGGGGTCTGTGGCTGGGCGC
GACGTCACCGACGTTGGAGCCACTCCTTTGACCATGTGTGCGTGTGTGTATTATTCGTGTCTCGCCACTC
GCCGGTTGTTTTTTTCTTTTTATCTCGCTCTCTCTAGCGCCATCTCGTACGCATGCTCAACGCACCGCAT
GTTGCCGTGTCCTTTATGCGTCATTTTGGCTCGAAATAGGCAATTATTTAAACAAAGATTAGTCAACGAA
AACGCTAAAATAAATAAGTCTACAATATGGTTACTTATTGCCATGTGTGTGCAGCCAACGATAGCAACAA
AAGCAACAACACAGTGGCTTTCCCTCTTTCACTTTTTGTTTGCAAGCGCGTGCGAGCAAGACGGCACGAC
CGGCAAACGCAATTACGCTGACAAAGAGCAGACGAAGTTTTGGCCGAAAAACATCAAGGCGCCTGATACG
AATGCATTTGCAATAACAATTGCGATATTTAATATTGTTTATGAAGCTGTTTGACTTCAAAACACACAAA
AAAAAAAATAAAACAAATTATTTGAAAGAGAATTAGGAATCGGACAGCTTATCGTTACGGGCTAACAGCA
CACCGAGACGAAATAGCTTACCTGACGTCACAGCCTCTGGAAGAACTGCCGCCAAGCAGAGAGAGAGAGA
AAAAGAGGGAGAGCAGCTTAGACCGCATGTGCTTGTGTGTGAGGCGTCTCTCTCTTCGTCTCCTGTTTGC
GCAAACGCATAGACTGCACTGAGAAAATCGATTACCTATTTTTTATGAATGAATATTTGCACTATTACTA
TTCAAAACTATTAAGATAGCAATCACATTCAATAGCCAAATACTATACCACCTGAGCGATGCAACGAAAT
GATCAATTTGAGCAAAAATGCTGCATATTTAGGACGGCATCATTATAGAAATGCTTCTTGCTGTGTACTT
TTCTCTCGTCTGGCAGCTGTTTCGCCGTTATTGTTAAAACCGGCTTAAGTTAGGTGTGTTTTCTACGACT
AGTGATGCCCCTACTAGAAGATGTGTGTTGCACAAATGTCCCTGAATAACCAATTTGAAGTGCAGATAGC
AGTAAACGTAAGCTAATATGAATATTATTTAACTGTAATGTTTTAATATCGCTGGACATTACTAATAAAC
CCACTATAAACACATGTACATATGTATGTTTTGGCATACAATGAGTAGTTGGGGAAAAAATGTGTAAAAG
CACCGTGACCATCACAGCATAAAGATAACCAGCTGAAGTATCGAATATGAGTAACCCCCAAATTGAATCA
CATGCCGCAACTGATAGGACCCATGGAAGTACACTCTTCATGGCGATATACAAGACACACACAAGCACGA
ACACCCAGTTGCGGAGGAAATTCTCCGTAAATGAAAACCCAATCGGCGAACAATTCATACCCATATATGG
TAAAAGTTTTGAACGCGACTTGAGAGCGGAGAGCATTGCGGCTGATAAGGTTTTAGCGCTAAGCGGGCTT
TATAAAACGGGCTGCGGGACCAGTTTTCATATCACTACCGTTTGAGTTCTTGTGCTGTGTGGATACTCCT
CCCGACACAAAGCCGCTCCATCAGCCAGCAGTCGTCTAATCCAGAGACCCCGGATCGGGGTACCAACATG
GACGCACAAACACGACGACGTGAGCGTCGCGCTGAGAAACAAGCTCAATGGAAAGCTGCAAACGGTGGAT
CTCCTCCACATATGGCTTACCCATACGATGTTCCAGATTACGCTCCTCCAAGCTTGATGATTATTACAAT
TAAAAATCTTCAACAGCAAACTTTTACTATTGAGTTTGCCCCGGAAAAAACGGTTTTGGAACTGAAGAAG
AAAATATTCGAGGAGCGCGGTCCAGAGTACGTCGCCGAAAAACAAAAACTGATCTACGCTGGCGTCATAT
TGACGGATGACCGCACCGTTGGTTCATACAACGTTGATGAAAAAAAGTTCATTGTGGTAATGTTGACACG
CGATTCGTCTAGTTCAAATCGTAATCAACTTAGTGTAAAAGAAAGTAATAAATTGACTAGCACCGACGAT
TCAAAGCAATCTATGCCTTGCGAAGAAGCCAACCATACCAATTCGCCTAGTTCCACAAATACAGAAGATT
CAGTTTTATCACGTGAAACCAGACCTTTATCTAGTGACGAATTGATTGGCGAGTTGGCCCAGGCTTCCTT
ACAATCGCGCGCTGAATCTAATTTGCTTATGGGTGACGAATACAACCAAACAGTCCTATCAATGGTGGAA
ATGGGTTACCCAAGAGAGCAGGTTGAACGTGCGATGGCTGCTAGTTATAACAACCCGGAAAGAGCCGTTG
AATATCTCATTAATGGCATACCTGCAGAGGAAGGTACTTTTTACAATAGGCTGAATGAATCAACGAATCC
TAGTCTAATCCCCTCCGGACCGCAACCTGCGTCGGCAACCTCTGCCGAGCGTTCAACAGAATCAAATTCA
GACCCCTTTGAATTTTTACGTAGCCAGCCACAGTTTCTTCAAATGCGATCTTTAATTTATCAAAACCCTC
ATCTTTTGCATGCAGTATTGCAGCAGATTGGTCAGACAAACCCAGCCCTTTTACAACTTATTTCGGAGAA
CCAAGATGCGTTTCTCAATATGCTTAATCAACCGATTGACCGCGAATCGGAGTCAGGCGCCACCGTTCCT
CCCGTTTCGAATGCGCGGATTCCTTCAACTTTGGACAATGTTGACCTCTTTTCTCCAGATTTAGAAGTAG
CTACTTCAGCACAAAGATCAGCCGCGGGTACAAGTGCAGCACATCAAAGCGGTAGCGCAGCGGATAACGA
AGACTTGGAACAACCTTTAGGAGTATCAACCATTCGTTTAAATCGCCAAGATAAGGACGCAATAGAACGG
CTAAAAGCTCTTGGATTCCCAGAGGCCCTTGTACTGCAAGCGTACTTCGCTTGTGAAAAGAACGAGGAAC
AAGCAGCTAATTTTTTGCTATCGTCTAGCTTCGATGATTAGTCTAGAGGGCCCGCGGTTCGAAGGTAAGC
CTATCCCTAACCCTCTCCTCGGTCTCGATTCTACGCGTACCGGTCATCATCACCATCACCATTGAGTTTA
AACCCGCTGATCAGCCTCGACTGTGCCTTCTAAGGCCTGAGCTCGCTGATCAGCCTCGATCGAGGATCCA
GACATGATAAGATACATTGATGAGTTTGGACAAACCACAACTAGAATGCAGTGAAAAAAATGCTTTATTT
GTGAAATTTGTGATGCTATTGCTTTATTTGTAACCATTATAAGCTGCAATAAACAAGTTAACAACAACAA
TTGCATTCATTTTATGTTTCAGGTTCAGGGGGAGGTGTGGGAGGTTTTTTAAAGCAAGTAAAACCTCTAC
AAATGTGGTATGGCTGATTATGATCAGTCGACCGATGCCCTTGAGAGCCTTCAACCCAGTCAGCTCCTTC
CGGTGGGCGCGGGGCATGACTATCGTCGCCGCACTTATGACTGTCTTCTTTATCATGCAACTCGTAGGAC
AGGTGCCGGCAGCGCTCTGGGTCATTTTCGGCGAGGACCGCTTTCGCTGGAGCGCGACGATGATCGGCCT
GTCGCTTGCGGTATTCGGAATCTTGCACGCCCTCGCTCAAGCCTTCGTCACTGGTCCCGCCACCAAACGT
TTCGGCGAGAAGCAGGCCATTATCGCCGGCATGGCGGCCGACGCGCTGGGCTACGTCTTGCTGGCGTTCG
CGACGCGAGGCTGGATGGCCTTCCCCATTATGATTCTTCTCGCTTCCGGCGGCATCGGGATGCCCGCGTT
GCAGGCCATGCTGTCCAGGCAGGTAGATGACGACCATCAGGGACAGCTTCAAGGATCGCTCGCGGCTCTT
ACCAGCCAGCAAAAGGCCAGGAACCGTAAAAAGGCCGCGTTGCTGGCGTTTTTCCATAGGCTCCGCCCCC
CTGACGAGCATCACAAAAATCGACGCTCAAGTCAGAGGTGGCGAAACCCGACAGGACTATAAAGATACCA
GGCGTTTCCCCCTGGAAGCTCCCTCGTGCGCTCTCCTGTTCCGACCCTGCCGCTTACCGGATACCTGTCC
GCCTTTCTCCCTTCGGGAAGCGTGGCGCTTTCTCAATGCTCACGCTGTAGGTATCTCAGTTCGGTGTAGG
TCGTTCGCTCCAAGCTGGGCTGTGTGCACGAACCCCCCGTTCAGCCCGACCGCTGCGCCTTATCCGGTAA
CTATCGTCTTGAGTCCAACCCGGTAAGACACGACTTATCGCCACTGGCAGCAGCCACTGGTAACAGGATT
AGCAGAGCGAGGTATGTAGGCGGTGCTACAGAGTTCTTGAAGTGGTGGCCTAACTACGGCTACACTAGAA
GGACAGTATTTGGTATCTGCGCTCTGCTGAAGCCAGTTACCTTCGGAAAAAGAGTTGGTAGCTCTTGATC
CGGCAAACAAACCACCGCTGGTAGCGGTGGTTTTTTTGTTTGCAAGCAGCAGATTACGCGCAGAAAAAAA
GGATCTCAAGAAGATCCTTTGATCTTTTCTACGGGGTCTGACGCTCAGTGGAACGAAAACTCACGTTAAG
GGATTTTGGTCATGAGATTATCAAAAAGGATCTTCACCTAGATCCTTTTAAATTAAAAATGAAGTTTTAA
ATCAATCTAAAGTATATATGAGTAAACTTGGTCTGACAGTTACCAATGCTTAATCAGTGAGGCACCTATC
TCAGCGATCTGTCTATTTCGTTCATCCATAGTTGCCTGACTCCCCGTCGTGTAGATAACTACGATACGGG
AGGGCTTACCATCTGGCCCCAGTGCTGCAATGATACCGCGAGACCCACGCTCACCGGCTCCAGATTTATC
AGCAATAAACCAGCCAGCCGGAAGGGCCGAGCGCAGAAGTGGTCCTGCAACTTTATCCGCCTCCATCCAG
TCTATTAATTGTTGCCGGGAAGCTAGAGTAAGTAGTTCGCCAGTTAATAGTTTGCGCAACGTTGTTGCCA
TTGCTGCAGGCATCGTGGTGTCACGCTCGTCGTTTGGTATGGCTTCATTCAGCTCCGGTTCCCAACGATC
AAGGCGAGTTACATGATCCCCCATGTTGTGCAAAAAAGCGGTTAGCTCCTTCGGTCCTCCGATCGTTGTC
AGAAGTAAGTTGGCCGCAGTGTTATCACTCATGGTTATGGCAGCACTGCATAATTCTCTTACTGTCATGC
CATCCGTAAGATGCTTTTCTGTGACTGGTGAGTACTCAACCAAGTCATTCTGAGAATAGTGTATGCGGCG
ACCGAGTTGCTCTTGCCCGGCGTCAACACGGGATAATACCGCGCCACATAGCAGAACTTTAAAAGTGCTC
ATCATTGGAAAACGTTCTTCGGGGCGAAAACTCTCAAGGATCTTACCGCTGTTGAGATCCAGTTCGATGT
AACCCACTCGTGCACCCAACTGATCTTCAGCATCTTTTACTTTCACCAGCGTTTCTGGGTGAGCAAAAAC
AGGAAGGCAAAATGCCGCAAAAAAGGGAATAAGGGCGACACGGAAATGTTGAATACTCATACTCTTCCTT
TTTCAATATTATTGAAGCATTTATCAGGGTTATTGTCTCATGAGCGGATACATATTTGAATGTATTTAGA
AAAATAAACAAATAGGGGTTCCGCGCACATTTCCCCGAAAAGTGCCACCTGACGTCTAAGAAACCATTAT
TATCATGACATTAACCTATAAAAATAGGCGTATCACGAGGCCCTTTCGT
